>Addgene plasmid #247342 | pIx2-mH3.1p-H3.1-EGFP-3′UTR-FRT | addgene full sequence | sequence record 492510 | Addgene NGS Result
TCAGAGCAGATTGTACTGAGAGTGCACCATAGGGGATCGGGAGATCGGCCGCTTGCAAAGCTTGCATGCC
TGCAGGTCGAGAATATTCTCACTGATTCCGTCCTGGAGTTGGATGAGAGATAATGGCCTTACGTTGTGCC
AGGGGAGGGTCGGGCTGGATTTAGCAAGATTTACCTTCTCCAAAGAGCGGTGCTGCAGTGGCACAGCTGC
CCACGGAGGTGGGGGGGTCACCGTCCCTGGAGGTGATGAAGAACTGTGGGGATGTGGCACTGAGGGACAT
GGCCAGTGGGCACGGTGGGTGGGTTGGGGTTGGTCTTGGGGATCTTGGAGGGCTTTTCCAGCCTTCATGA
TTTGACGATTGTATGAACATCTACATGGCAATTCTCCAGCTGCCTGTCCCAGTCCTACTGACCCAGCTGT
ATCTCTCCAGGCAAGCTCTTCCACCCCTTCTGCTTGCATCCAGACACCATCAAACATGCAGGCTCAGACA
CAGGGACCAGCAGTGTCTGTGGCCTTTTTGTGCTCCTCTCCATGCTGGGTTTTAACTTGCTCTTTGTCCT
TCTATCCTATCTTCTTATCCTTAAGGCTGTTCTGAACGCTGTGACTTGGAGAGTGTCCCAGAGCCCTCAA
CACCTGCATGTCCCACGTCCATGCTGTCCTGCACTTCCTTATCCCCAAGATCTGCCTCTCCGTGATGCAC
TGAATTGGCAAACATGTGTCACCCCAGACCAACAATGTCACAGCAAACTCCCCCTTGATAGGACAAGGGG
GAATGGCTTTACACTGAGACAGGGGAGGTTTGGGTTGGATATGAGGAGGCAGTTTTTCCCCCAGAGGGTG
GTGACGCACTGAACAGGTTGCCCAAGGAGGCTGTGGATGCCCCATCCCTGCAGGCATTCAAGGCCAGGCT
GGATGTGGCTCTGGGCAGCCTGGGCTGCTGGTTGATGACCCTGCACATAGCAGGGGGTTGGATCTGGATG
AGCACTGTGCTCCTTTGCAACCCAGGCCGTTCTATGATTCTGTCATTCTAAATCTCTCTTTCAGCCTAAA
GCTTTTTCCCCGTATCCCCCCAGGTGTCTGCAGGCTCAAAGAGCAGCGAGAAGCGTTCAGAGGAAAGCGA
TCCCGTGCCACCTTCCCCGTGCCCGGGCTGTCCCCGCACGCTGCCGGCTCGGGGATGCGGGGGGAGCGCC
GGACCGGAGCGGAGCCCCGGGCGGCTCGCTGCTGCCCCCTAGCGGGGGAGGGACGTAATTACATCCCTGG
GGGCTTTGGGGGGGGGCTGTCCCCGTGAGCTGTCGAGAATATTCTCACTGATTCCGTCCTGGAGTTGGAT
GAGAGATAATGGCCTTACGTTGTGCCAGGGGAGGGTCGGGCTGGATTTAGCAAGATTTACCTTCTCCAAA
GAGCGGTGCTGCAGTGGCACAGCTGCCCACGGAGGTGGGGGGGTCACCGTCCCTGGAGGTGATGAAGAAC
TGTGGGGATGTGGCACTGAGGGACATGGCCAGTGGGCACGGTGGGTGGGTTGGGGTTGGTCTTGGGGATC
TTGGAGGGCTTTTCCAGCCTTCATGATTTGACGATTGTATGAACATCTACATGGCAATTCTCCAGCTGCC
TGTCCCAGTCCTACTGACCCAGCTGTATCTCTCCAGGCAAGCTCTTCCACCCCTTCTGCTTGCATCCAGA
CACCATCAAACATGCAGGCTCAGACACAGGGACCAGCAGTGTCTGTGGCCTTTTTGTGCTCCTCTCCATG
CTGGGTTTTAACTTGCTCTTTGTCCTTCTATCCTATCTTCTTATCCTTAAGGCTGTTCTGAACGCTGTGA
CTTGGAGAGTGTCCCAGAGCCCTCAACACCTGCATGTCCCACGTCCATGCTGTCCTGCACTTCCTTATCC
CCAAGATCTGCCTCTCCGTGATGCACTGAATTGGCAAACATGTGTCACCCCAGACCAACAATGTCACAGC
AAACTCCCCCTTGATAGGACAAGGGGGAATGGCTTTACACTGAGACAGGGGAGGTTTGGGTTGGATATGA
GGAGGCAGTTTTTCCCCCAGAGGGTGGTGACGCACTGAACAGGTTGCCCAAGGAGGCTGTGGATGCCCCA
TCCCTGCAGGCATTCAAGGCCAGGCTGGATGTGGCTCTGGGCAGCCTGGGCTGCTGGTTGATGACCCTGC
ACATAGCAGGGGGTTGGATCTGGATGAGCACTGTGCTCCTTTGCAACCCAGGCCGTTCTATGATTCTGTC
ATTCTAAATCTCTCTTTCAGCCTAAAGCTTTTTCCCCGTATCCCCCCAGGTGTCTGCAGGCTCAAAGAGC
AGCGAGAAGCGTTCAGAGGAAAGCGATCCCGTGCCACCTTCCCCGTGCCCGGGCTGTCCCCGCACGCTGC
CGGCTCGGGGATGCGGGGGGAGCGCCGGACCGGAGCGGAGCCCCGGGCGGCTCGCTGCTGCCCCCTAGCG
GGGGAGGGACGTAATTACATCCCTGGGGGCTTTGGGGGGGGGCTGTCCCCGTGAGCTGTCGACTCTAGAG
AATAGGAACTTCGGAATAGGAACGCGGCCGATCTCCCGATCCGTCGACGTCAGGTGGCACTTTTCGGGGA
AATGTGCGCGGAACCCCTATTTGTTTATTTTTCTAAATACATTCAAATATGTATCCGCTCATGAGACAAT
AACCCTGATAAATGCTTCAATAATATTGAAAAAGGAAGAGTATGAGTATTCAACATTTCCGTGTCGCCCT
TATTCCCTTTTTTGCGGCATTTTGCCTTCCTGTTTTTGCTCACCCAGAAACGCTGGTGAAAGTAAAAGAT
GCTGAAGATCAGTTGGGTGCACGAGTGGGTTACATCGAACTGGATCTCAACAGCGGTAAGATCCTTGAGA
GTTTTCGCCCCGAAGAACGTTTTCCAATGATGAGCACTTTTAAAGTTCTGCTATGTGGCGCGGTATTATC
CCGTATTGACGCCGGGCAAGAGCAACTCGGTCGCCGCATACACTATTCTCAGAATGACTTGGTTGAGTAC
TCACCAGTCACAGAAAAGCATCTTACGGATGGCATGACAGTAAGAGAATTATGCAGTGCTGCCATAACCA
TGAGTGATAACACTGCGGCCAACTTACTTCTGACAACGATCGGAGGACCGAAGGAGCTAACCGCTTTTTT
GCACAACATGGGGGATCATGTAACTCGCCTTGATCGTTGGGAACCGGAGCTGAATGAAGCCATACCAAAC
GACGAGCGTGACACCACGATGCCTGTAGCAATGGCAACAACGTTGCGCAAACTATTAACTGGCGAACTAC
TTACTCTAGCTTCCCGGCAACAATTAATAGACTGGATGGAGGCGGATAAAGTTGCAGGACCACTTCTGCG
CTCGGCCCTTCCGGCTGGCTGGTTTATTGCTGATAAATCTGGAGCCGGTGAGCGTGGGTCTCGCGGTATC
ATTGCAGCACTGGGGCCAGATGGTAAGCCCTCCCGTATCGTAGTTATCTACACGACGGGGAGTCAGGCAA
CTATGGATGAACGAAATAGACAGATCGCTGAGATAGGTGCCTCACTGATTAAGCATTGGTAACTGTCAGA
CCAAGTTTACTCATATATACTTTAGATTGATTTAAAACTTCATTTTTAATTTAAAAGGATCTAGGTGAAG
ATCCTTTTTGATAATCTCATGACCAAAATCCCTTAACGTGAGTTTTCGTTCCACTGAGCGTCAGACCCCG
TAGAAAAGATCAAAGGATCTTCTTGAGATCCTTTTTTTCTGCGCGTAATCTGCTGCTTGCAAACAAAAAA
ACCACCGCTACCAGCGGTGGTTTGTTTGCCGGATCAAGAGCTACCAACTCTTTTTCCGAAGGTAACTGGC
TTCAGCAGAGCGCAGATACCAAATACTGTTCTTCTAGTGTAGCCGTAGTTAGGCCACCACTTCAAGAACT
CTGTAGCACCGCCTACATACCTCGCTCTGCTAATCCTGTTACCAGTGGCTGCTGCCAGTGGCGATAAGTC
GTGTCTTACCGGGTTGGACTCAAGACGATAGTTACCGGATAAGGCGCAGCGGTCGGGCTGAACGGGGGGT
TCGTGCACACAGCCCAGCTTGGAGCGAACGACCTACACCGAACTGAGATACCTACAGCGTGAGCTATGAG
AAAGCGCCACGCTTCCCGAAGGGAGAAAGGCGGACAGGTATCCGGTAAGCGGCAGGGTCGGAACAGGAGA
GCGCACGAGGGAGCTTCCAGGGGGAAACGCCTGGTATCTTTATAGTCCTGTCGGGTTTCGCCACCTCTGA
CTTGAGCGTCGATTTTTGTGATGCTCGTCAGGGGGGCGGAGCCTATGGAAAAACGCCAGCAACGCGGCCT
TTTTACGGTTCCTGGCCTTTTGCTGGCCTTTTGCTCACATGTTCTTTCCTGCGTTATCCCCTGATTCTGT
GGATAACCGTATTACCGCCTTTGAGTGAGCTGATACCGCTCGCCGCAGCCGAACGACCGAGCGCAGCGAG
TCAGTGAGCGAGGAAGCGGAAGAGCGCCCAATACGCAAACCGCCTCTCCCCGCGCGTTGGCCGATTCATT
AATGCAGCTGGCACGACAGGTTTCCCGACTGGAAAGCGGGCAGTGAGCGCAACGCAATTAATGTGAGTTA
GCTCACTCATTAGGCACCCCAGGCTTTACACTTTATGCTTCCGGCTCGTATGTTGTGTGGAATTGTGAGC
GGATAACAATTTCACACAGGAAACAGCTATGACCATGATTACGCCAAGCTCTAGCTAGAGGTCGACGGTA
TACAGACATGATAAGATACATTGATGAGTTTGGACAAACCACAACTAGAATGCAGTGAAAAAAATGCTTT
ATTTGTGAAATTTGTGATGCTATTGCTTTATTTGTAACCATTATAAGCTGCAATAAACAAGTTGGGGTGG
GCGAAGAACTCCAGCATGAGATCCCCGCGCTGGAGGATCATCCAGCCGGCGTCCCGGAAAACGATTCCGA
AGCCCAACCTTTCATAGAAGGCGGCGGTGGAATCGAAATCTCGTAGTACGTGCTATTCCTTTGCCCTCGG
ACGAGTGCTGGGGCGTCGGTTTCCACTATCGGCGAGTACTTCTACACAGCCATCGGTCCAGACGGCCGCG
CTTCTGCGGGCGATTTGTGTACGCCCGACAGTCCCGGCTCCGGATCGGACGATTGCGTCGCATCGACCCT
GCGCCCAAGCTGCATCATCGAAATTGCCGTCAACCAAGCTCTGATAGAGTTGGTCAAGACCAATGCGGAG
CATATACGCCCGGAGCCGCGGCGATCCTGCAAGCTCCGGATGCCTCCGCTCGAAGTAGCGCGTCTGCTGC
TCCATACAAGCCAACCACGGCCTCCAGAAGAAGATGTTGGCGACCTCGTATTGGGAATCCCCGAACATCG
CCTCGCTCCAGTCAATGACCGCTGTTATGCGGCCATTGTCCGTCAGGACATTGTTGGAGCCGAAATCCGC
GTGCACGAGGTGCCGGACTTCGGGGCAGTCCTCGGCCCAAAGCATCAGCTCATCGAGAGCCTGCGCGACG
GACGCACTGACGGTGTCGTCCATCACAGTTTGCCAGTGATACACATGGGGATCAGCAATCGCGCATATGA
AATCACGCCATGTAGTGTATTGACCGATTCCTTGCGGTCCGAATGGGCCGAACCCGCTCGTCTGGCTAAG
ATCGGCCGCAGCGATCGCATCCATGGCCTCCGCGACCGGCTGCAGAACAGCGGGCAGTTCGGTTTCAGGC
AGGTCTTGCAACGTGACACCCTGTGCACGGCGGGAGATGCAATAGGTCAGGCTCTCGCTGAATTCCCCAA
TGTCAAGCACTTCCGGAATCGGGAGCGCGGCCGATGCAAAGTGCCGATAAACATAACGATCTTTGTAGAA
ACCATCGGCGCAGCTATTTACCCGCAGGACATATCCACGCCCTCCTACATCGAAGCTGAAAGCACGAGAT
TCTTCGCCCTCCGAGAGCTGCATCAGGTCGGAGACGCTGTCGAACTTTTCGATCAGAAACTTCTCGACAG
ACGTCGCGGTGAGTTCAGGCTTTTTGGCCAAGGAAGTTCCTATACTTTCTAGAGAATAGGAACTTCGGAA
TAGGAACTTCTAGGTACGTGAACCATCACCCT
[86 nt withheld, positions 6123-6208]
AAGCTGCTGGTTGTAGCACTTTGGGTTGTTCTGGGCTATACGTCTTCCCTATGGTTTTCTTCATGTTTCT
CCACCCATCCAACCATTTAACCAGGGGACTTCTGGTATACAAAACTAACTCAGGTTCTCTTGGGACTGGA
TAGCTGAGCAGTTAAAATGCTTCCAGCAATTCCATGTATAAGACATAGGAAACCATGAATTTAAATGCCT
ATAATTGACTCCGCCGGCCTTATATTGCTGGCAAAATAATTAAAAATCCTTCAAGAAACCGAACAGTAAG
TGCATTTGGGGAATAATTAGAGCTAATGTTCAGCTTAAGTATATTGGAGTTTGCAGAATACTCACCAACT
TAGACACTCTAAAGAGCATCCCTCAGCTAAAAAAAACTGTTAGAACCTGGCTACCGTTCCAAGAAAAAAA
CTCCAATTGGCCTATAAGTCAACAGCACCTTTGTGTAGGTTTGGGTGGCTCTGAAAAGAGCCTTTGAAAA
ACACAGAAAGACGAACTTTACTTGTACAGCTCGTCCATGCCGAGAGTGATCCCGGCGGCGGTCACGAACT
CCAGCAGGACCATGTGATCGCGCTTCTCGTTGGGGTCTTTGCTCAGGGCGGACTGGGTGCTCAGGTAGTG
GTTGTCGGGCAGCAGCACGGGGCCGTCGCCGATGGGGGTGTTCTGCTGGTAGTGGTCGGCGAGCTGCACG
CTGCCGTCCTCGATGTTGTGGCGGATCTTGAAGTTCACCTTGATGCCGTTCTTCTGCTTGTCGGCCATGA
TATAGACGTTGTGGCTGTTGTAGTTGTACTCCAGCTTGTGCCCCAGGATGTTGCCGTCCTCCTTGAAGTC
GATGCCCTTCAGCTCGATGCGGTTCACCAGGGTGTCGCCCTCGAACTTCACCTCGGCGCGGGTCTTGTAG
TTGCCGTCGTCCTTGAAGAAGATGGTGCGCTCCTGGACGTAGCCTTCGGGCATGGCGGACTTGAAGAAGT
CGTGCTGCTTCATGTGGTCGGGGTAGCGGCTGAAGCACTGCACGCCGTAGGTCAGGGTGGTCACGAGGGT
GGGCCAGGGCACGGGCAGCTTGCCGGTGGTGCAGATGAACTTCAGGGTCAGCTTGCCGTAGGTGGCATCG
CCCTCGCCCTCGCCGGACACGCTGAACTTGTGGCCGTTTACGTCGCCGTCCAGCTCGACCAGGATGGGCA
CCACCCCGGTGAACAGCTCCTCGCCCTTGCTCACCATTGGATCCGAGCTCGGTACCAAGCT
[408 nt withheld, positions 7460-7867]
GGTAACACCCGAGCTTCCAAAGCAAAGTGATGGAGGGAAAGCTTCAACCACCAAAATTTATACAGACGGC
CGAGTTCTGATTGGTCAAAATGGCTGCCAGATCAACTTAATTGGCTGGTGAGTACTTTTGTTTTCGCAGT
CTGATCATGTGTTTAACCAAGTGTGCAATTTCCTCATTGAAAAGAAAATCCCGCCGCAGGTTCGTTTAAA
TCAATGTAATTTTTATTAAAAGCACTTTTCTTACTTTCTTTTTCCTACTTCAGATTAAATGAAAAGATGT
ATAAAAGGTAGGTAGTGACTTTAAAAAGAGGCTCTAAGAACATTGACCCCCCTGGAATTCAATTTGCCGA
ACGAGGTGTGTGTGTAGGGGGGAGGGTGTCTAGGGGAAATGTTTTTAGCTGTGATACCACCAAATGTTTT
AACATCCTTTGCTGATTTTGACTTTGCCAAATGGCAGGACTTGTCAATCATGCACATAAACAGGATTCAA
GTGAGGATTGATTGTACAGTGATTAGTTGTTTATCAGCACATGTGCTGATAAAGGAACATTTCAAGACAA
TTCTTTGTGCAGTCCGGTCTGTCCTGGAACTCGTCCTGCAGAGTAGGCTGGCCTGGAGTTCAAGATGTGT
CTGTTTTATGTACTAGGTCCGAGGTTGGGTGCCTGCCTTCCAAAAACCAATATACTCTTAGCTAAGGTTA
GGGGTTGAACTAACCACAAGCCAGGGAAAACTAGGAGAGGTAATACACGTATTTCCCACAATGCACTATC
CCAGTAGTGTTTAGGTCTCTTTGGAGAAAGTGAGTGGCTCTGAAAAGAGCCTTTGGTGATTCGTAATGTT
TAAGCTTTTTGCAAAAGCCTAGTCAATAATCAATGTCAACGCGTATATCTGGCCCGTACATCGCGAAGCA
GCGCAAAACGCCTAACCCTAAGCAGATTCTTCATGCAATTGTCGGTCAAGCCTTGCCTTGTTGTAGCTTA
AATTTTGCTCGCGCACTACTCAGCGACCTCCAACACACAAGCAGGGAGCAGATACTGGCTTAACTATGCG
GCA
Features (pLannotate 1.2.2; 25 found; start..end, strand, type, name):
     58..80      -  misc_feature   MCS (fragment): pUC18/19 multiple cloning site
    436..594     +  CDS            OR51A7 (fragment): O51A7_HUMAN - Experimental evidence at transcript level: Swiss-Prot protein existence level 2. Odorant receptor. From Homo sapiens (Human).
    620..748     +  CDS            OR51A4 (fragment): O51A4_HUMAN - Experimental evidence at transcript level: Swiss-Prot protein existence level 2. Odorant receptor. From Homo sapiens (Human).
   1652..1810    +  CDS            OR51A7 (fragment): O51A7_HUMAN - Experimental evidence at transcript level: Swiss-Prot protein existence level 2. Odorant receptor. From Homo sapiens (Human).
   1836..1964    +  CDS            OR51A4 (fragment): O51A4_HUMAN - Experimental evidence at transcript level: Swiss-Prot protein existence level 2. Odorant receptor. From Homo sapiens (Human).
   2514..2543    -  protein_bind   FRT (fragment): FLP-mediated recombination occurs in the 8-bp core sequence TCTAGAAA (Turan and Bode, 2011). FLP recombinase from the Saccharomyces cerevisiae 2μ plasmid
   2597..2701    +  promoter       AmpR promoter: bla
   2702..3562    +  CDS            AmpR: β-lactamase; bla; confers resistance to ampicillin, carbenicillin, and related antibiotics
   3733..4321    +  rep_origin     ori: high-copy-number ColE1/pMB1/pBR322/pUC origin of replication
   4504..4596    +  CDS            lacI (fragment): lac repressor; lacI; The lac repressor binds to the lac operator to inhibit transcription in E. coli. This inhibition can be relieved by adding lactose or isopropyl-β-D-thiogalactopyranoside (IPTG).
   4609..4630    +  protein_bind   CAP binding site: CAP binding activates transcription in the presence of cAMP. E. coli catabolite activator protein
   4645..4675    +  promoter       lac promoter: promoter for the E. coli lac operon
   4683..4699    +  protein_bind   lac operator: The lac repressor binds to the lac operator to inhibit transcription in E. coli. This inhibition can be relieved by adding lactose or isopropyl-β-D-thiogalactopyranoside (IPTG). lac repressor encoded by lacI
   4772..4893    -  polyA_signal   SV40 poly(A) signal: SV40 polyadenylation signal
   4888..5013    -  CDS            ble (fragment): BLE_KLEPN - Experimental evidence at protein level: Swiss-Prot protein existence level 1. Binding protein with a strong affinity to the bleomycin family of antibiotics. Binds to CL990; an antimitotic-antibiotic compound. From Klebsiella pneumoniae.
   5023..6045    -  CDS            HygR: aminoglycoside phosphotransferase from E. coli; aph(4)-Ia; confers resistance to hygromycin
   6053..6100    -  protein_bind   FRT: FLP-mediated recombination occurs in the 8-bp core sequence TCTAGAAA (Turan and Bode, 2011). FLP recombinase from the Saccharomyces cerevisiae 2μ plasmid
   6105..6208    -  rep_origin     f1 ori (fragment) (sequence partly withheld): f1 bacteriophage origin of replication; arrow indicates direction of (+) strand synthesis
   6649..6694    -  ncRNA          Histone3: Accession: RF00032 - Histone 3' UTR stem-loop
   6716..7435    -  CDS            EGFP: the original enhanced GFP (Yang et al., 1996) mammalian codon-optimized
   7460..7867    -  CDS            H31_BOVIN (sequence withheld): Experimental evidence at protein level: Swiss-Prot protein existence level 1. Core component of nucleosome. Nucleosomes wrap and compact DNA into chromatin, limiting DNA accessibility to the cellular machineries which require DNA as a template. Histones thereby play a central role in transcription regulation, DNA repair, DNA replication and chromosomal stability. DNA accessibility is regulated via a complex set of post-translational modifications of histones, also called histone code, and nucleosome remodeling. From Bos taurus (Bovine).
   8648..8692    -  ncRNA          Histone3: Accession: RF00032 - Histone 3' UTR stem-loop
   8710..8729    -  promoter       SRα promoter (fragment): hybrid promoter consisting of the SV40 early promoter plus part of the long terminal repeat of human T-lymphotrophic virus 1
   8726..8744    -  enhancer       CMV enhancer (fragment): human cytomegalovirus immediate early enhancer
   8899..31      +  misc_feature   bom (fragment) (across the origin): basis of mobility region from pBR322
