[The description below was written by a language model from this plasmid's Addgene catalogue record and pLannotate feature annotations shown in this document.]
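Description:
pIx2-mH3.1p-H3.1-EGFP-3′UTR-FRT is a mammalian expression plasmid built on the Invitrogen pEF5 FRT backbone and designed for FLP/FRT-mediated integration into a genomic FRT site. In E. coli it is maintained at high copy from a ColE1/pUC-type origin with ampicillin selection (AmpR under its own bla promoter). Remnants of a lac promoter/operator region, an f1 origin fragment and a pBR322 bom fragment are also annotated. For mammalian selection it carries a hygromycin resistance coding sequence placed immediately next to a complete FRT site and followed by an SV40 poly(A) signal. No promoter is annotated for this gene. That is consistent with the usual Flp-In design, in which hygromycin resistance is expressed only after FLP recombination places the gene downstream of a promoter at the genomic target site. A second, partial FRT match is annotated elsewhere in the backbone.

The payload is mouse histone H3.1 (H3c10) fused at its C-terminus to EGFP and driven by the mouse H3.1 promoter rather than a strong viral or EF-1α promoter. The histone reading frame is detected through its match to the highly conserved bovine H3.1 protein. A histone 3′UTR stem-loop lies downstream of EGFP, so the transcript should be processed like a native replication-dependent histone mRNA. A second stem-loop further upstream probably comes from neighbouring histone-locus sequence within the promoter fragment. Two tandem repeats, annotated as human odorant receptor fragments, may correspond to the "Ix2" in the name, but the record does not say what they are. The associated publication concerns live-cell imaging of heterochromatin density, which fits use of the plasmid to make stable lines with fluorescently labelled chromatin.
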