Addgene plasmid #247342: pIx2-mH3.1p-H3.1-EGFP-3′UTR-FRT
Purpose: FLP/FRT based mammalian expression vector for mouse histone H3.1-EGFP, driven by mouse histone H3.1 promoter.
Depositing lab: Kazuhiro Maeshima. Depositing organization: National Institute of Genetics. Publication: Density imaging of heterochromatin in live cells using orientation-independent-DIC microscopy. Imai R, Nozaki T, Tani T, Kaizu K, Hibino K, Ide S, Tamura S, Takahashi K, Shribak M, Maeshima K. Mol Biol Cell. 2017 Nov 7;28(23):3349-3359. doi: 10.1091/mbc.E17-06-0359. Epub 2017 Aug 23. PubMed 28835378.
Backbone
  Vector backbone: pEF5
  Backbone manufacturer: Invitrogen, Cat#V602020
  Vector type: Mammalian Expression
  Selectable markers: Hygromycin
Growth in bacteria
  Bacterial resistance: Ampicillin, 100 μg/mL
  Growth temperature: 37°C
  Growth strain: DH5alpha
  Copy number: High Copy
Gene/Insert
  Gene/Insert name: H3.1 (H3C10)
  Species: M. musculus (mouse)
  Insert size (bp): 1152
  Entrez Gene: H3c10 (a.k.a. H3-291, H3c1, H3c11, H3c8, Hist1h3h)
  Promoter: mH3.1p
  Tag / fusion protein: EGFP (C terminal on insert)
  Cloning method: Other
  Sequencing primers: 5′ aagctacaacaaggcaaggc; 3′ M13-Rv
Terms and licenses: Academic/Nonprofit Terms; Industry Terms: Not Available to Industry
How to cite: pIx2-mH3.1p-H3.1-EGFP-3′UTR-FRT was a gift from Kazuhiro Maeshima (Addgene plasmid # 247342 ; http://n2t.net/addgene:247342 ; RRID:Addgene_247342)
